>Addgene plasmid #156926 | pD649-HAsp-DNER-Fc(DAPA)-AviTag-6xHis | depositor full sequence | sequence record 302961 | Full Sequence
TTTCAATATTATTGAAGCATTTATCAGGGTTATTGTCTCATGAGCGGATACATATTTGAATGTATTTAGA
AAAATAAACAAATAGGGGTCAGTGTTACAACCAATTAACCAATTCTGAACATTATCGCGAGCCCATTTAT
ACCTGAATATGGCTCATAACACCCCTTGCTCATGACCAAAATCCCTTAACGTGAGTTACGCGCGCGTCGT
TCCACTGAGCGTCAGACCCCGTAGAAAAGATCAAAGGATCTTCTTGAGATCCTTTTTTTCTGCGCGTAAT
CTGCTGCTTGCAAACAAAAAAACCACCGCTACCAGCGGTGGTTTGTTTGCCGGATCAAGAGCTACCAACT
CTTTTTCCGAAGGTAACTGGCTTCAGCAGAGCGCAGATACCAAATACTGTTCTTCTAGTGTAGCCGTAGT
TAGCCCACCACTTCAAGAACTCTGTAGCACCGCCTACATACCTCGCTCTGCTAATCCTGTTACCAGTGGC
TGCTGCCAGTGGCGATAAGTCGTGTCTTACCGGGTTGGACTCAAGACGATAGTTACCGGATAAGGCGCAG
CGGTCGGGCTGAACGGGGGGTTCGTGCACACAGCCCAGCTTGGAGCGAACGACCTACACCGAACTGAGAT
ACCTACAGCGTGAGCTATGAGAAAGCGCCACGCTTCCCGAAGGGAGAAAGGCGGACAGGTATCCGGTAAG
CGGCAGGGTCGGAACAGGAGAGCGCACGAGGGAGCTTCCAGGGGGAAACGCCTGGTATCTTTATAGTCCT
GTCGGGTTTCGCCACCTCTGACTTGAGCGTCGATTTTTGTGATGCTCGTCAGGGGGGCGGAGCCTATGGA
AAAACGCCAGCAACGCGGCCTTTTTACGGTTCCTGGCCTTTTGCTGGCCTTTTGCTCACATGTTCTTTCC
TGCGTTATCCCCTGATTCTGTGGATAACCGTATTACCGCCTTTGAGTGAGCTGATACCGCTCGCCGCAGC
CGAACGACCGAGCGCAGCGAGTCAGTGAGCGAGGAAGCGGAAGGCGAGAGTAGGGAACTGCCAGGCATCA
AACTAAGCAGAAGGCCCCTGACGGATGGCCTTTTTGCGTTTCTACAAACTCTTTCTGTGTTGTAAAACGA
CGGCCAGTCTTAAGCTCGGGCCCCCTGGGCGGTTCTGATAACGAGTAATCGTTAATCCGCAAATAACGTA
AAAACCCGCTTCGGCGGGTTTTTTTATGGGGGGAGTTTAGGGAAAGAGCATTTGTCAGAATATTTAAGGG
CGCCTGTCACTTTGCTTGATATATGAGAATTATTTAACCTTATAAATGAGAAAAAAGCAACGCACTTTAA
ATAAGATACGTTGCTTTTTCGATTGATGAACACCTATAATTAAACTATTCATCTATTATTTATGATTTTT
TGTATATACAATATTTCTAGTTTGTTAAAGAGAATTAAGAAAATAAATCTCGAAAATAATAAAGGGAAAA
TCAGTTTTTGATATCAAAATTATACATGTCAACGATAATACAAAATATAATACAAACTATAAGATGTTAT
CAGTATTTATTATCATTTAGAATAAATTTTGTGTCGCCCTTAATTGTGAGCGGATAACAATTACGAGCTT
CATGCACAGTGGCGTTGACTCAATATTGGCCATTAGCCATATTATTCATTGGTTATATAGCATAAATCAA
TATTGGCTATTGGCCATTGCATACGTTGTATCTATATCATAATATGTACATTTATATTGGCTCATGTCCA
ATATGACCGCCATGTTGGCATTGATTATTGACTAGTTATTAATAGTAATCAATTACGGGGTCATTAGTTC
ATAGCCCATATATGGAGTTCCGCGTTACATAACTTACGGTAAATGGCCCGCCTGGCTGACCGCCCAACGA
CCCCCGCCCATTGACGTCAATAATGACGTATGTTCCCATAGTAACGCCAATAGGGACTTTCCATTGACGT
CAATGGGTGGAGTATTTACGGTAAACTGCCCACTTGGCAGTACATCAAGTGTATCATATGCCAAGTACGC
CCCCTATTGACGTCAATGACGGTAAATGGCCCGCCTGGCATTATGCCCAGTACATGACCTTATGGGACTT
TCCTACTTGGCAGTACATCTACGTATTAGTCATCGCTATTACCATGGTGATGCGGTTTTGGCAGTACATC
AATGGGCGTGGATAGCGGTTTGACTCACGGGGATTTCCAAGTCTCCACCCCATTGACGTCAATGGGAGTT
TGTTTTGGCACCAAAATCAACGGGACTTTCCAAAATGTCGTAACAACTCCGCCCCATTGACGCAAATGGG
CGGTAGGCGTGTACGGTGGGAGGTCTATATAAGCAGAGCTCGTTTAGTGAACCGTCAGATCGCCTGGAGA
CGCCATCCACGCTGTTTTGACCTCCATAGAAGACACCGGGACCGATCCAGCCTCCGCGGCCGGGAACGGT
GCATTGGAACGCGGATTCCCCGTGCCAAGAGTGACGTAAGTACCGCCTATAGAGTCTATAGGCCCACCCC
CTTGGCTTCGTTAGAACGCGGCTACAATTAATACATAACCTTATGTATCATACACATACGATTTAGGTGA
CACTATAGAATAACATCCACTTTGCCTTTCTCTCCACAGGTGTCCACTCCCAGGTCCAACTGCACCTCGG
TTCTATCGAAAACGCGCCTGCTAGCGCCACCATGAAGACCATCATTGCCCTGAGCTACATCTTCTGCCTG
GTGTTCGCTGCGGCCGCCAATCCTGTTCCTGCTGCTCCTCTTTCTGCCCCTGGACCTTGTGCTGCCCAGC
CTTGTAGAAATGGCGGCGTGTGTACCAGCAGACCCGAGCCTGATCCTCAGCATCCTGCTCCAGCTGGCGA
GCCTGGCTACTCTTGTACATGTCCTGCCGGAATCAGCGGCGCCAATTGTCAGCTGGTGGCCGATCCTTGT
GCCAGCAATCCTTGCCACCACGGCAATTGCAGCAGCAGCTCTAGCAGCTCCTCCGACGGCTACCTGTGCA
TCTGCAATGAGGGCTACGAGGGCCCCAATTGCGAACAGGCTCTGCCTTCTCTGCCTGCCACTGGCTGGAC
AGAATCTATGGCCCCTAGACAGCTGCAGCCCGTGCCAGCTACACAAGAGCCCGATAAGATCCTGCCTCGG
AGCCAGGCTACAGTGACCCTGCCTACATGGCAGCCTAAGACCGGCCAGAAAGTGGTGGAAATGAAGTGGG
ACCAAGTGGAAGTGATCCCCGATATCGCCTGCGGCAACGCCAGCAGCAATTCTTCTGCTGGCGGCAGACT
GGTGTCCTTCGAGGTGCCACAGAACACCAGCGTGAAGATCAGACAGGATGCCACCGCCAGCCTGATTCTG
CTGTGGAAAGTGACCGCCACCGGCTTCCAGCAGTGCTCTCTGATCGATGGCAGAAGCGTGACACCCCTGC
AAGCAAGCGGAGGACTGGTGCTGCTCGAAGAAATGCTGGCCCTGGGCAACAACCACTTCATCGGCTTCGT
GAACGACAGCGTGACCAAGAGCATCGTGGCCCTGAGACTGACCCTGGTGGTCAAGGTGTCCACATGTGTG
CCTGGCGAGAGCCACGCCAACGATCTGGAATGTTCTGGCAAGGGCAAGTGCACCACCAAGCCTAGCGAAG
CCACCTTCAGCTGTACCTGCGAGGAACAGTACGTGGGCACCTTCTGCGAAGAGTACGACGCCTGCCAGAG
AAAGCCCTGTCAGAACAACGCCTCCTGCATCGACGCCAATGAGAAGCAGGACGGCAGCAACTTCACCTGT
GTGTGTCTGCCTGGCTATACCGGCGAGCTGTGCCAGAGCAAGATCGACTACTGCATTCTGGACCCCTGCA
GAAACGGCGCCACCTGTATCTCTAGCCTGAGCGGCTTTACCTGTCAGTGCCCCGAGGGCTATTTTGGCAG
CGCCTGTGAAGAGAAGGTGGACCCTTGTGCAAGCTCCCCATGCCAAAACAACGGCACCTGTTACGTGGAC
GGCGTGCACTTTACCTGCAACTGCAGCCCAGGCTTCACTGGCCCTACATGTGCCCAGCTGATCGACTTCT
GTGCTCTGAGCCCTTGCGCTCACGGCACATGCAGATCTGTGGGCACCAGCTACAAGTGCCTGTGCGATCC
TGGCTATCACGGCCTGTATTGCGAAGAGGAGTACAACGAGTGCCTGAGCGCCCCTTGTCTGAATGCCGCC
ACTTGCAGAGATCTGGTCAACGGCTACGAGTGCGTGTGTCTGGCCGAGTACAAGGGCACCCACTGCGAGC
TGTACAAGGACCCATGTGCCAACGTGTCCTGCCTGAACGGCGCTACATGTGATAGCGACGGCCTGAATGG
AACCTGCATCTGCGCCCCTGGGTTTACCGGCGAAGAGTGCGATATCGACATCAATGAGTGCGACAGCAAC
CCCTGTCACCATGGCGGCTCTTGTCTGGACCAGCCTAACGGCTACAACTGCCACTGTCCTCACGGATGGG
TCGGAGCCAACTGCGAGATTCATCTGCAGTGGAAGTCCGGCCACATGGCCGAGAGCCTGACCAACATGCC
TCGGCACAGTCTGTATGGCGCGCCGGGCGGCGACAAGACCCACACCTGCCCCCCCTGCCCAGCTCCAGAA
CTGCTGGGAGGGCCTTCCGTGTTCCTGTTCCCCCCCAAGCCCAAGGACACCCTGATGATCAGCAGGACCC
CCGAGGTGACCTGCGTGGTGGTGGCCGTGTCCCACGAGGACCCAGAGGTGAAGTTCAACTGGTACGTGGA
CGGCGTGGAGGTGCACAACGCCAAGACCAAGCCCAGAGAGGAGCAGTACAACAGCACCTACAGGGTGGTG
TCCGTGCTGACCGTGCTGCACCAGGACTGGCTGAACGGCAAAGAATACAAGTGCAAAGTCTCCAACAAGG
CCCTGGCTGCCCCAATCGAAAAGACAATCAGCAAGGCCAAGGGCCAGCCACGGGAGCCCCAGGTGTACAC
CCTGCCCCCCAGCCGGGAGGAGATGACCAAGAACCAGGTGTCCCTGACCTGTCTGGTGAAGGGCTTCTAC
CCCAGCGATATCGCCGTGGAGTGGGAGAGCAACGGCCAGCCCGAGAACAACTACAAGACCACCCCCCCAG
TGCTGGACAGCGACGGCAGCTTCTTCCTGTACAGCAAGCTGACCGTGGACAAGTCCAGGTGGCAGCAGGG
CAACGTGTTCAGCTGCAGCGTGATGCACGAGGCCCTGCACAACCACTACACCCAGAAGTCCCTGAGCCTG
AGCCCCGGCGGCAGCGGTCTTAATGATATTTTCGAGGCTCAGAAGATTGAGTGGCATGAACACCACCACC
ATCACCACTAAGGCCGGCCTGTAGTCACTGGCACAACGCGTTACCCGGTAAGCCAATCGGGTATACACGG
TCGTCATACTGCAGACAGGGTTCTTCTACTTTGCAAGATAGTCTTGAGTAGTAAAATAAATAGATAGAGA
AAATCAGCCTCGACTGTGCCTTCTAGTTGCCAGCCATCTGTTGTTTGCCCCTCCCCCGTGCCTTCCTTGA
CCCTGGAAGGTGCCACTCCCACTGTCCTTTCCTAATAAAATGAGGAAATTGCATCACAACACTCAACCCT
ATCTCGGTCTATTCTTTTGATTTATAAGGGATTTTGCCGATTTCGGCCTATTGGTTAAAAAATGAGCTGA
TTTAACAAAAATTTAACGCGAATTAATTCTGTGGAATGTGTGTCAGTTAGGGTGTGGAAAGTCCCCAGGC
TCCCCAGCAGGCAGAAGTATGCAAAGCATGCATCTCAATTAGTCAGCAACCAGGTGTGGAAAGTCCCCAG
GCTCCCCAGCAGGCAGAAGTATGCAAAGCATGCATCTCAATTAGTCAGCAACCATAGTCCCGCCCCTAAC
TCCGCCCATCCCGCCCCTAACTCCGCCCAGTTCCGCCCATTCTCCGCCCCATGGCTGACTAATTTTTTTT
ATTTATGCAGAGGCCGAGGCCGCCTCTGCCTCTGAGCTATTCCAGAAGTAGTGAGGAGGCTTTTTTGGAG
GCCTAGGCTTTTGCAAAAAGCTCCCGGGAGCTTGTATATCCATTTTCGGATCTGATCAGCACGTGTTGAC
AATTAATCATCGGCATAGTATATCGGCATAGTATAATACGACAAGGTGAGGAACTAAACCATGACCGAGT
ACAAGCCCACGGTGCGCCTCGCCACCCGCGACGACGTCCCCAGGGCCGTACGCACCCTCGCCGCCGCGTT
CGCCGACTACCCCGCCACGCGCCACACCGTCGATCCGGACCGCCACATCGAGCGGGTCACCGAGCTGCAA
GAACTCTTCCTCACGCGCGTCGGGCTCGACATCGGCAAGGTGTGGGTCGCGGACGACGGCGCCGCGGTGG
CGGTCTGGACCACGCCGGAGAGCGTCGAAGCGGGGGCGGTGTTCGCCGAGATCGGCCCGCGCATGGCCGA
GTTGAGCGGTTCCCGGCTGGCCGCGCAGCAACAGATGGAAGGCCTCCTGGCGCCGCACCGGCCCAAGGAG
CCCGCGTGGTTCCTGGCCACCGTCGGCGTCTCGCCCGACCACCAGGGCAAGGGTCTGGGCAGCGCCGTCG
TGCTCCCCGGAGTGGAGGCGGCCGAGCGCGCCGGGGTGCCCGCCTTCCTGGAGACATCCGCGCCCCGCAA
CCTCCCCTTCTACGAGCGGCTCGGCTTCACCGTCACCGCCGACGTCGAGGTGCCCGAAGGACCGCGCACC
TGGTGCATGACCCGCAAGCCCGGTGCCTGACACGTGCTACGAGATTTCGATTCCACCGCCGCCTTCTATG
AAAGGTTGGGCTTCGGAATCGTTTTCCGGGACGCCGGCTGGATGATCCTCCAGCGCGGGGATCTCATGCT
GGAGTTCTTCGCCCACCCCAACTTGTTTATTGCAGCTTATAATGGTTACAAATAAAGCAATAGCATCACA
AATTTCACAAATAAAGCATTTTTTTCACTGCATTCTAGTTGTGGTTTGTCCAAACTCATCAATGTATCTT
ATCATGTCTGTATACCGTCGACCTCTAGCTAGAGCTTGGCGTAATCATGGTCATTACCAATGCTTAATCA
GTGAGGCACCTATCTCAGCGATCTGTCTATTTCGTTCATCCATAGTTGCCTGACTCCCCGTCGTGTAGAT
AACTACGATACGGGAGGGCTTACCATCTGGCCCCAGCGCTGCGATGATACCGCGAGAACCACGCTCACCG
GCTCCGGATTTATCAGCAATAAACCAGCCAGCCGGAAGGGCCGAGCGCAGAAGTGGTCCTGCAACTTTAT
CCGCCTCCATCCAGTCTATTAATTGTTGCCGGGAAGCTAGAGTAAGTAGTTCGCCAGTTAATAGTTTGCG
CAACGTTGTTGCCATCGCTACAGGCATCGTGGTGTCACGCTCGTCGTTTGGTATGGCTTCATTCAGCTCC
GGTTCCCAACGATCAAGGCGAGTTACATGATCCCCCATGTTGTGCAAAAAAGCGGTTAGCTCCTTCGGTC
CTCCGATCGTTGTCAGAAGTAAGTTGGCCGCAGTGTTATCACTCATGGTTATGGCAGCACTGCATAATTC
TCTTACTGTCATGCCATCCGTAAGATGCTTTTCTGTGACTGGTGAGTACTCAACCAAGTCATTCTGAGAA
TAGTGTATGCGGCGACCGAGTTGCTCTTGCCCGGCGTCAATACGGGATAATACCGCGCCACATAGCAGAA
CTTTAAAAGTGCTCATCATTGGAAAACGTTCTTCGGGGCGAAAACTCTCAAGGATCTTACCGCTGTTGAG
ATCCAGTTCGATGTAACCCACTCGTGCACCCAACTGATCTTCAGCATCTTTTACTTTCACCAGCGTTTCT
GGGTGAGCAAAAACAGGAAGGCAAAATGCCGCAAAAAAGGGAATAAGGGCGACACGGAAATGTTGAATAC
TCATATTCTTCCTT
Features (pLannotate 1.2.2; 22 found; start..end, strand, type, name):
    119..143     -  CDS            KanR (fragment): aminoglycoside phosphotransferase; aph(3')-Ia; confers resistance to kanamycin
    254..842     +  rep_origin     ori: high-copy-number ColE1/pMB1/pBR322/pUC origin of replication
   1067..1084    +  terminator     rrnB T2 terminator (fragment): transcription terminator T2 from the E. coli rrnB gene
   1109..1128    -  CDS            lacZα (fragment): LacZα fragment of β-galactosidase; lacZ fragment
   1584..1600    +  protein_bind   lac operator: The lac repressor binds to the lac operator to inhibit transcription in E. coli. This inhibition can be relieved by adding lactose or isopropyl-β-D-thiogalactopyranoside (IPTG). lac repressor encoded by lacI
   1843..2146    +  enhancer       CMV enhancer: human cytomegalovirus immediate early enhancer
   2147..2350    +  promoter       CMV promoter: human cytomegalovirus (CMV) immediate early promoter
   2486..2529    +  intron         CMV intron (fragment): modified intron A from human cytomegalovirus
   2581..2599    +  promoter       SP6 promoter: promoter for bacteriophage SP6 RNA polymerase
   2603..2640    +  CDS            IgH signal sequence (fragment): signal sequence from the mouse immunoglobulin heavy chain variable region
   2746..3885    +  CDS            DNER (fragment): DNER_HUMAN - Also known as BET. Experimental evidence at protein level: Swiss-Prot protein existence level 1. Activator of the NOTCH1 pathway. May mediate neuron-glia interaction during astrocytogenesis (By similarity). From Homo sapiens (Human).
   4498..4566    +  CDS            DNER (fragment): DNER_HUMAN - Also known as BET. Experimental evidence at protein level: Swiss-Prot protein existence level 1. Activator of the NOTCH1 pathway. May mediate neuron-glia interaction during astrocytogenesis (By similarity). From Homo sapiens (Human).
   4582..5259    +  CDS            IGHG1 (fragment): IGHG1_HUMAN - Experimental evidence at protein level: Swiss-Prot protein existence level 1. Constant region of immunoglobulin heavy chains. Immunoglobulins, also known as antibodies, are membrane-bound or secreted glycoproteins produced by B lymphocytes. In the recognition phase of humoral immunity, the membrane-bound immunoglobulins serve as receptors which, upon binding of a specific antigen, trigger the clonal expansion and differentiation of B lymphocytes into immunoglobulins- secreting plasma cells. Secreted immunoglobulins mediate the effector phase of humoral immunity, which results in
   5474..5585    +  polyA_signal   bGH poly(A) signal: bovine growth hormone polyadenylation signal
   5586..5694    +  rep_origin     f1 ori (fragment): f1 bacteriophage origin of replication; arrow indicates direction of (+) strand synthesis
   5708..6037    +  promoter       SV40 promoter: SV40 enhancer and early promoter
   6085..6132    +  promoter       EM7 promoter: synthetic bacterial promoter&nbsp
   6151..6750    +  CDS            PuroR (fragment): puromycin N-acetyltransferase; pac from Streptomyces; confers resistance to puromycin
   6760..6885    +  CDS            ble (fragment): BLE_KLEPN - Experimental evidence at protein level: Swiss-Prot protein existence level 1. Binding protein with a strong affinity to the bleomycin family of antibiotics. Binds to CL990; an antimitotic-antibiotic compound. From Klebsiella pneumoniae.
   6880..7001    +  polyA_signal   SV40 poly(A) signal: SV40 polyadenylation signal
   7054..7914    -  CDS            AmpR: β-lactamase; bla; confers resistance to ampicillin, carbenicillin, and related antibiotics
   7917..89      -  promoter       AmpR promoter (fragment) (across the origin): bla
