[The description below was written by a language model from this plasmid's Addgene catalogue record and pLannotate feature annotations shown in this document.]
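Description:
pD649-HAsp-DNER-Fc(DAPA)-AviTag-6xHis is a mammalian expression plasmid built on the pD649 backbone for producing the extracellular domain of human DNER as a secreted Fc fusion protein. It is maintained in E. coli through a high-copy ColE1/pUC-type origin and selected with ampicillin via a complete β-lactamase gene. The 7,924 nt sequence record matches the stated backbone plus the 1,818 bp insert. The feature table also shows a cassette in which the SV40 early promoter and the bacterial EM7 promoter precede a puromycin N-acetyltransferase coding region and an SV40 polyadenylation signal, which could allow selection in mammalian cells, though the record does not describe such use. Short fragments annotated as KanR, lacZα, ble and f1 ori appear to be vector remnants rather than functional elements.

The expression unit is driven by the CMV enhancer and immediate-early promoter, followed by a fragment of CMV intron A and an SP6 promoter, which could support in vitro transcription. The open reading frame begins with a secretion signal, named HAsp in the construct title but matched by the annotation software to an immunoglobulin heavy-chain signal fragment. This leads into the DNER ectodomain, cloned between retained restriction sites. DNER is a cell-surface protein described as an activator of the NOTCH1 pathway. It is fused at its C terminus to a human IgG1 Fc region carrying the D265A and P329A (DAPA) substitutions, which are generally used to reduce Fc effector interactions. An AviTag for site-specific biotinylation and a 6xHis tag for affinity purification follow, and the unit ends with a bGH polyadenylation signal. The plasmid belongs to a collection made for mapping interactions among human cell-surface proteins. The depositor notes that some members may carry a transposase insertion upstream of the CMV promoter.
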