Addgene plasmid #156926: pD649-HAsp-DNER-Fc(DAPA)-AviTag-6xHis
Purpose: Mammalian expression of cell-surface protein extracellular domain fused to Fc(DAPA)-Avi-6xHis. Protein is secreted from cells.
Depositing lab: Chris Garcia. Depositing organization: Stanford University. Publication: A Human IgSF Cell-Surface Interactome Reveals a Complex Network of Protein-Protein Interactions. Wojtowicz WM, Vielmetter J, Fernandes RA, Siepe DH, Eastman CL, Chisholm GB, Cox S, Klock H, Anderson PW, Rue SM, Miller JJ, Glaser SM, Bragstad ML, Vance J, Lam AW, Lesley SA, Zinn K, Garcia KC. Cell. 2020 Aug 20;182(4):1027-1043.e17. doi: 10.1016/j.cell.2020.07.025. PubMed 32822567.
Backbone
  Vector backbone: pD649
  Backbone size w/o insert (bp): 6106
  Vector type: Mammalian Expression
Growth in bacteria
  Bacterial resistance: Ampicillin, 100 μg/mL
  Growth temperature: 37°C
  Growth strain: DH5alpha
  Copy number: High Copy
Gene/Insert
  Gene/Insert name: DNER
  Species: H. sapiens (human)
  Insert size (bp): 1818
  Mutation: Fc region of human IgG contains D265A and P329A mutations (DAPA)
  Entrez Gene: DNER (a.k.a. UNQ262/PRO299, UNQ26, bet)
  Promoter: CMV/SP6
  Tag / fusion protein: Fc(DAPA)-AviTag-6xHis (C terminal on backbone)
  Cloning method: Restriction Enzyme; 5′ cloning site GCGGCCGC (not destroyed); 3′ cloning site GGCGCGCC (not destroyed)
  Sequencing primers: 5′ ATTTAGGTGACACTATAG; 3′ CACGTACCAGTTGAACTTCACC
Resource information
  A portion of this plasmid was derived from a plasmid made by: synthesis by ThermoFisher
Terms and licenses: Academic/Nonprofit Terms; Industry Terms: Not Available to Industry
Depositor comments: Some plasmids in this collection may have an IS4-like element ISVsa5 family transposase upstream of the CMV promoter.
How to cite: pD649-HAsp-DNER-Fc(DAPA)-AviTag-6xHis was a gift from Chris Garcia (Addgene plasmid # 156926 ; http://n2t.net/addgene:156926 ; RRID:Addgene_156926)
