>Addgene plasmid #156926 | pD649-HAsp-DNER-Fc(DAPA)-AviTag-6xHis | depositor partial sequence | sequence record 302962 | insert (extracellular domain)
AATCCTGTTCCTGCTGCTCCTCTTTCTGCCCCTGGACCTTGTGCTGCCCAGCCTTGTAGAAATGGCGGCG
TGTGTACCAGCAGACCCGAGCCTGATCCTCAGCATCCTGCTCCAGCTGGCGAGCCTGGCTACTCTTGTAC
ATGTCCTGCCGGAATCAGCGGCGCCAATTGTCAGCTGGTGGCCGATCCTTGTGCCAGCAATCCTTGCCAC
CACGGCAATTGCAGCAGCAGCTCTAGCAGCTCCTCCGACGGCTACCTGTGCATCTGCAATGAGGGCTACG
AGGGCCCCAATTGCGAACAGGCTCTGCCTTCTCTGCCTGCCACTGGCTGGACAGAATCTATGGCCCCTAG
ACAGCTGCAGCCCGTGCCAGCTACACAAGAGCCCGATAAGATCCTGCCTCGGAGCCAGGCTACAGTGACC
CTGCCTACATGGCAGCCTAAGACCGGCCAGAAAGTGGTGGAAATGAAGTGGGACCAAGTGGAAGTGATCC
CCGATATCGCCTGCGGCAACGCCAGCAGCAATTCTTCTGCTGGCGGCAGACTGGTGTCCTTCGAGGTGCC
ACAGAACACCAGCGTGAAGATCAGACAGGATGCCACCGCCAGCCTGATTCTGCTGTGGAAAGTGACCGCC
ACCGGCTTCCAGCAGTGCTCTCTGATCGATGGCAGAAGCGTGACACCCCTGCAAGCAAGCGGAGGACTGG
TGCTGCTCGAAGAAATGCTGGCCCTGGGCAACAACCACTTCATCGGCTTCGTGAACGACAGCGTGACCAA
GAGCATCGTGGCCCTGAGACTGACCCTGGTGGTCAAGGTGTCCACATGTGTGCCTGGCGAGAGCCACGCC
AACGATCTGGAATGTTCTGGCAAGGGCAAGTGCACCACCAAGCCTAGCGAAGCCACCTTCAGCTGTACCT
GCGAGGAACAGTACGTGGGCACCTTCTGCGAAGAGTACGACGCCTGCCAGAGAAAGCCCTGTCAGAACAA
CGCCTCCTGCATCGACGCCAATGAGAAGCAGGACGGCAGCAACTTCACCTGTGTGTGTCTGCCTGGCTAT
ACCGGCGAGCTGTGCCAGAGCAAGATCGACTACTGCATTCTGGACCCCTGCAGAAACGGCGCCACCTGTA
TCTCTAGCCTGAGCGGCTTTACCTGTCAGTGCCCCGAGGGCTATTTTGGCAGCGCCTGTGAAGAGAAGGT
GGACCCTTGTGCAAGCTCCCCATGCCAAAACAACGGCACCTGTTACGTGGACGGCGTGCACTTTACCTGC
AACTGCAGCCCAGGCTTCACTGGCCCTACATGTGCCCAGCTGATCGACTTCTGTGCTCTGAGCCCTTGCG
CTCACGGCACATGCAGATCTGTGGGCACCAGCTACAAGTGCCTGTGCGATCCTGGCTATCACGGCCTGTA
TTGCGAAGAGGAGTACAACGAGTGCCTGAGCGCCCCTTGTCTGAATGCCGCCACTTGCAGAGATCTGGTC
AACGGCTACGAGTGCGTGTGTCTGGCCGAGTACAAGGGCACCCACTGCGAGCTGTACAAGGACCCATGTG
CCAACGTGTCCTGCCTGAACGGCGCTACATGTGATAGCGACGGCCTGAATGGAACCTGCATCTGCGCCCC
TGGGTTTACCGGCGAAGAGTGCGATATCGACATCAATGAGTGCGACAGCAACCCCTGTCACCATGGCGGC
TCTTGTCTGGACCAGCCTAACGGCTACAACTGCCACTGTCCTCACGGATGGGTCGGAGCCAACTGCGAGA
TTCATCTGCAGTGGAAGTCCGGCCACATGGCCGAGAGCCTGACCAACATGCCTCGGCACAGTCTGTAT
